Addgene plasmid #68222: pEGB2alpha2 35s:hCas9:tNos (GB0639)
Purpose: Transcriptional unit for (human codon optimized) Cas9 plant expression driven by the 35S promoter
Depositing lab: Diego Orzaez. Depositing organization: Agencia Estatal Consejo Superior de Investigaciones Científicas, M.P. Publication: GoldenBraid 2.0: a comprehensive DNA assembly framework for plant synthetic biology. Sarrion-Perdigones A, Vazquez-Vilar M, Palaci J, Castelijns B, Forment J, Ziarsolo P, Blanca J, Granell A, Orzaez D. Plant Physiol. 2013 Jul;162(3):1618-31. 10.1104/pp.113.217661 PubMed 23669743.
Backbone
  Vector backbone: pDGB2alpha2
  Backbone manufacturer: self-made; derived from pCambia1302 generated at the Cambia Institute
  Vector type: Plant Expression, CRISPR, Synthetic Biology
Growth in bacteria
  Bacterial resistance: Kanamycin, 50 μg/mL
  Growth temperature: 37°C
  Growth strain: DH5alpha
  Copy number: High Copy
Gene/Insert
  Gene/Insert name: hCas9
  Insert size (bp): 5664
  Mutation: BsaI and BsmBI sites removed
  Promoter: 35S
  Cloning method: Restriction Enzyme; 5′ cloning site BsaI (destroyed during cloning); 3′ cloning site BsaI (destroyed during cloning)
  Sequencing primers: 5′ GGTGGCAGGATATATTGTGG
Terms and licenses: Academic/Nonprofit Terms; Industry Terms: Not Available to Industry
Depositor comments: insert can be released with BsmBI
How to cite: pEGB2alpha2 35s:hCas9:tNos (GB0639) was a gift from Diego Orzaez (Addgene plasmid # 68222 ; http://n2t.net/addgene:68222 ; RRID:Addgene_68222)
