[The description below was written by a language model from this plasmid's Addgene catalogue record and the feature table of its GenBank file.]
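Description:
pEGB2alpha2 35s:hCas9:tNos (GB0639) is a 12,018 bp plant expression plasmid from the GoldenBraid 2.0 modular assembly system. It is built in the alpha-level destination vector pDGB2alpha2, a binary backbone derived from pCambia1302. The backbone carries a high-copy ColE1/pUC-type origin with the pBR322 bom region for propagation in E. coli. It also carries the pVS1 replication module (oriV, RepA and the StaA stability protein), which allows stable maintenance in Agrobacterium. Bacterial selection is by kanamycin through an aph(3')-Ia gene located in the backbone. A truncated left border T-DNA repeat is annotated near the end of the map. No right border is annotated in the feature table, although a binary vector of this lineage would normally have one. The record also lists no plant selectable marker.

The payload is a single transcriptional unit. The constitutive CaMV 35S promoter drives a human codon-optimized Streptococcus pyogenes Cas9 coding sequence, followed by a C-terminal SV40 nuclear localization signal and the nopaline synthase terminator and polyadenylation signal. Internal BsaI and BsmBI sites were removed from the insert to make it compatible with the type IIS cloning used in GoldenBraid. The unit was assembled through BsaI sites that were destroyed in the process, and it can be released with BsmBI for the next round of assembly.

The construct therefore serves both as a vector for expressing nuclear-targeted Cas9 in plants and as a reusable building block. It is intended to be combined with other GoldenBraid units, for example guide RNA or selection marker cassettes, to build multigene constructs for plant genome editing. No guide RNA cassette is present in this plasmid.
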