LOCUS       Exported 12018 bp ds-DNA circular SYN 13-MAY-2021
DEFINITION  Transcriptional unit for (human codon optimized) Cas9 plant
            expression driven by the 35S promoter.
ACCESSION   .
VERSION     .
KEYWORDS    pEGB2alpha2 35s:hCas9:tNos (GB0639)
SOURCE      synthetic DNA construct
  ORGANISM  synthetic DNA construct
REFERENCE   1 (bases 1 to 12018)
  AUTHORS   Sarrion-Perdigones A, Vazquez-Vilar M, Palaci J, Castelijns B,
            Forment J, Ziarsolo P, Blanca J, Granell A, Orzaez D
  TITLE     GoldenBraid 2.0: a comprehensive DNA assembly framework for plant
            synthetic biology.
  JOURNAL   Plant Physiol. 2013 Jul;162(3):1618-31.
  PUBMED    23669743
REFERENCE   2 (bases 1 to 12018)
  AUTHORS   .
  TITLE     Direct Submission
  JOURNAL   Exported May 13, 2021 from SnapGene Server 1.1.58
            http://www.snapgene.com
FEATURES             Location/Qualifiers
     source          1..12018
                     /organism="synthetic DNA construct"
                     /mol_type="other DNA"
     promoter        616..960
                     /label=CaMV 35S promoter
                     /note="strong constitutive promoter from cauliflower mosaic
                     virus"
     primer_bind     904..924
                     /label=35S promoter
                     /note="CaMV 35S promoter, forward primer"
     CDS             1033..5136
                     /codon_start=1
                     /product="Cas9 (Csn1) endonuclease from the Streptococcus
                     pyogenes Type II CRISPR/Cas system"
                     /label=Cas9
                     /note="generates RNA-guided double strand breaks in DNA"
                     /translation="MDKKYSIGLDIGTNSVGWAVITDEYKVPSKKFKVLGNTDRHSIKK
                     NLIGALLFDSGETAEATRLKRTARRRYTRRKNRICYLQEIFSNEMAKVDDSFFHRLEES
                     FLVEEDKKHERHPIFGNIVDEVAYHEKYPTIYHLRKKLVDSTDKADLRLIYLALAHMIK
                     FRGHFLIEGDLNPDNSDVDKLFIQLVQTYNQLFEENPINASGVDAKAILSARLSKSRRL
                     ENLIAQLPGEKKNGLFGNLIALSLGLTPNFKSNFDLAEDAKLQLSKDTYDDDLDNLLAQ
                     IGDQYADLFLAAKNLSDAILLSDILRVNTEITKAPLSASMIKRYDEHHQDLTLLKALVR
                     QQLPEKYKEIFFDQSKNGYAGYIDGGASQEEFYKFIKPILEKMDGTEELLVKLNREDLL
                     RKQRTFDNGSIPHQIHLGELHAILRRQEDFYPFLKDNREKIEKILTFRIPYYVGPLARG
                     NSRFAWMTRKSEETITPWNFEEVVDKGASAQSFIERMTNFDKNLPNEKVLPKHSLLYEY
                     FTVYNELTKVKYVTEGMRKPAFLSGEQKKAIVDLLFKTNRKVTVKQLKEDYFKKIECFD
                     SVEISGVEDRFNASLGTYHDLLKIIKDKDFLDNEENEDILEDIVLTLTLFEDREMIEER
                     LKTYAHLFDDKVMKQLKRRRYTGWGRLSRKLINGIRDKQSGKTILDFLKSDGFANRNFM
                     QLIHDDSLTFKEDIQKAQVSGQGDSLHEHIANLAGSPAIKKGILQTVKVVDELVKVMGR
                     HKPENIVIEMARENQTTQKGQKNSRERMKRIEEGIKELGSQILKEHPVENTQLQNEKLY
                     LYYLQNGRDMYVDQELDINRLSDYDVDHIVPQSFLKDDSIDNKVLTRSDKNRGKSDNVP
                     SEEVVKKMKNYWRQLLNAKLITQRKFDNLTKAERGGLSELDKAGFIKRQLVETRQITKH
                     VAQILDSRMNTKYDENDKLIREVKVITLKSKLVSDFRKDFQFYKVREINNYHHAHDAYL
                     NAVVGTALIKKYPKLESEFVYGDYKVYDVRKMIAKSEQEIGKATAKYFFYSNIMNFFKT
                     EITLANGEIRKRPLIETNGETGEIVWDKGRDFATVRKVLSMPQVNIVKKTEVQTGGFSK
                     ESILPKRNSDKLIARKKDWDPKKYGGFDSPTVAYSVLVVAKVEKGKSKKLKSVKELLGI
                     TIMERSSFEKNPIDFLEAKGYKEVKKDLIIKLPKYSLFELENGRKRMLASAGELQKGNE
                     LALPSKYVNFLYLASHYEKLKGSPEDNEQKQLFVEQHKHYLDEIIEQISEFSKRVILAD
                     ANLDKVLSAYNKHRDKPIREQAENIIHLFTLTNLGAPAAFKYFDTTIDRKRYTSTKEVL
                     DATLIHQSITGLYETRIDLSQLGGD"
     CDS             5149..5169
                     /codon_start=1
                     /product="nuclear localization signal of SV40 (simian virus
                     40) large T antigen"
                     /label=SV40 NLS
                     /translation="PKKKRKV"
     terminator      5196..5448
                     /label=NOS terminator
                     /note="nopaline synthase terminator and poly(A) signal"
     primer_bind     complement(5483..5501)
                     /label=pBRforEco
                     /note="pBR322 vectors, upsteam of EcoRI site, forward
                     primer"
     CDS             6994..7623
                     /codon_start=1
                     /product="stability protein from the Pseudomonas plasmid
                     pVS1 (Heeb et al., 2000)"
                     /label=pVS1 StaA
                     /translation="MKVIAVLNQKGGSGKTTIGTHLARALQLAGADVLLVDSDPQGSAR
                     DWAAVREDQPLTVVGIDRPTIDRDVKAIGRRDFVVIDGAPQAADLAVSAIKAADFVLIP
                     VQPSPYDIWATADLVELVKQRIEVTDGRLQAAFVVSRAIKGTRIGGEVAEALAGYELPI
                     LESRITQRVSYPGTAAAGTTVLESEPEGDAAREVQALAAEIKSKLI"
     CDS             8057..9124
                     /codon_start=1
                     /product="replication protein from the Pseudomonas plasmid
                     pVS1 (Heeb et al., 2000)"
                     /label=pVS1 RepA
                     /translation="GRKPSGPVQIGAALGDDLVEKLKAAQAAQRQRIEAEARPGESWQA
                     AADRIRKESRQPPAAGAPSIRKPPKGDEQPDFFVPMLYDVGTRDSRSIMDVAVFRLSKR
                     DRRAGEVIRYELPDGHVEVSAGPAGMASVWDYDLVLMAVSHLTESMNRYREGKGDKPGR
                     VFRPHVADVLKFCRRADGGKQKDDLVETCIRLNTTHVAMQRTKKAKNGRLVTVSEGEAL
                     ISRYKIVKSETGRPEYIEIELADWMYREITEGKNPDVLTVHPDYFLIDPGIGRFLYRLA
                     RRAAGKAEARWLFKTIYERSGSAGEFKKFCFTVRKLIGSNDLPEYDLKEEAGQAGPILV
                     MRYRNLIEGEASAGS"
     rep_origin      9190..9384
                     /label=pVS1 oriV
                     /note="origin of replication for the Pseudomonas plasmid
                     pVS1 (Heeb et al., 2000)"
     primer_bind     complement(9620..9642)
                     /label=pGEX 3'
                     /note="pGEX vectors, reverse primer"
     misc_feature    9728..9868
                     /label=bom
                     /note="basis of mobility region from pBR322"
     primer_bind     9783..9802
                     /label=pRS-marker
                     /note="pRS vectors, use to sequence yeast selectable
                     marker"
     primer_bind     complement(9883..9900)
                     /label=L4440
                     /note="L4440 vector, forward primer"
     rep_origin      complement(10054..10642)
                     /direction=LEFT
                     /label=ori
                     /note="high-copy-number ColE1/pMB1/pBR322/pUC origin of
                     replication"
     primer_bind     complement(10134..10153)
                     /label=pBR322ori-F
                     /note="pBR322 origin, forward primer"
     CDS             complement(10730..11545)
                     /codon_start=1
                     /gene="aph(3')-Ia"
                     /product="aminoglycoside phosphotransferase"
                     /label=KanR
                     /note="confers resistance to kanamycin in bacteria or G418
                     (Geneticin(R)) in eukaryotes"
                     /translation="MSHIQRETSCSRPRLNSNMDADLYGYKWARDNVGQSGATIYRLYG
                     KPDAPELFLKHGKGSVANVVTDEMVRLNWLTEFMPLPTIKHFIRTPDDAWLLTTAIPGK
                     TAFQVLEEYPDSGENIVDALAVFLRRLHSIPVCNCPFNSDRVFRLAQAQSRMNNGLVDA
                     SDFDDERNGWPVEQVWKEMHKLLPFSPDSVVTHGDFSLDNLIFDEGKLIGCIDVGRVGI
                     ADRYQDLAILWNCLGEFSPSLQKRLFQKYGIDNPDMNKLQFHLMLDEFF"
     primer_bind     11453..11472
                     /label=Kan-R
                     /note="Kanamycin resistance gene, reverse primer"
     misc_feature    11978..12000
                     /label=LB T-DNA repeat
                     /note="left border repeat from nopaline C58 T-DNA
                     (truncated)"
ORIGIN
        1 ggagactaga gccaagctga tctcctttgc cccggagatc accatggacg actttctcta
       61 tctctacgat ctaggaagaa agttcgacgg agaaggtgac gataccatgt tcaccaccga
      121 taatgagaag attagcctct tcaatttcag aaagaatgct gacccacaga tggttagaga
      181 ggcctacgcg gcaggtctga tcaagacgat ctacccgagt aataatctcc aggagatcaa
      241 ataccttccc aagaaggtta aagatgcagt caaaagattc aggactaact gcatcaagaa
      301 cacagagaaa gatatatttc tcaagatcag aagtactatt ccagtatgga cgattcaagg
      361 cttgcttcat aaaccaaggc aagtaataga gattggagtc tctaagaaag tagttcctac
      421 tgaatcaaag gccatggagt caaaaattca gatcgaggat ctaacagaac tcgccgtgaa
      481 gactggcgaa cagttcatac agagtctttt acgactcaat gacaagaaga aaatcttcgt
      541 caacatggtg gagcacgaca ctctcgtcta ctccaagaat atcaaagata cagtctcaga
      601 agaccaaagg gctattgaga cttttcaaca aagggtaata tcgggaaacc tcctcggatt
      661 ccattgccca gctatctgtc acttcatcaa aaggacagta gaaaaggaag gtggcaccta
      721 caaatgccat cattgcgata aaggaaaggc tatcgttcaa gatgcctctg ccgacagtgg
      781 tcccaaagat ggacccccac ccacgaggag catcgtggaa aaagaagacg ttccaaccac
      841 gtcttcaaag caagtggatt gatgtgatat ctccactgac gtaagggatg acgcacaatc
      901 ccactatcct tcgcaagacc cttcctctat ataaggaagt tcatttcatt tggagaggac
      961 tccggtattt ttacaacaat accacaacaa aacaaacaac aaacaacatt acaatttact
     1021 attctagtcg aaatggacaa gaagtactcc attgggctcg atatcggcac aaacagcgtc
     1081 ggctgggccg tcattacgga cgagtacaag gtgccgagca aaaaattcaa agttctgggc
     1141 aataccgatc gccacagcat aaagaagaac ctcattggcg ccctcctgtt cgactccggg
     1201 gaaacggccg aagccacgcg gctcaaaaga acagcacggc gcagatatac ccgcagaaag
     1261 aatcggatct gctacctgca ggagatcttt agtaatgaga tggctaaggt ggatgactct
     1321 ttcttccata ggctggagga gtcctttttg gtggaggagg ataaaaagca cgagcgccac
     1381 ccaatctttg gcaatatcgt ggacgaggtg gcgtaccatg aaaagtaccc aaccatatat
     1441 catctgagga agaagcttgt agacagtact gataaggctg acttgcggtt gatctatctc
     1501 gcgctggcgc atatgatcaa atttcgggga cacttcctca tcgaggggga cctgaaccca
     1561 gacaacagcg atgtcgacaa actctttatc caactggttc agacttacaa tcagcttttc
     1621 gaagagaacc cgatcaacgc atccggagtt gacgccaaag caatcctgag cgctaggctg
     1681 tccaaatccc ggcggctcga aaacctcatc gcacagctcc ctggggagaa gaagaacggc
     1741 ctgtttggta atcttatcgc cctgtcactc gggctgaccc ccaactttaa atctaacttc
     1801 gacctggccg aagatgccaa gcttcaactg agcaaagaca cctacgatga tgatctcgac
     1861 aatctgctgg cccagatcgg cgaccagtac gcagaccttt ttttggcggc aaagaacctg
     1921 tcagacgcca ttctgctgag tgatattctg cgagtgaaca cggagatcac caaagctccg
     1981 ctgagcgcta gtatgatcaa gcgctatgat gagcaccacc aagacttgac tttgctgaag
     2041 gcccttgtca gacagcaact gcctgagaag tacaaggaaa ttttcttcga tcagtctaaa
     2101 aatggctacg ccggatacat tgacggcgga gcaagccagg aggaatttta caaatttatt
     2161 aagcccatct tggaaaaaat ggacggcacc gaggagctgc tggtaaagct taacagagaa
     2221 gatctgttgc gcaaacagcg cactttcgac aatggaagca tcccccacca gattcacctg
     2281 ggcgaactgc acgctatcct caggcggcaa gaggatttct accccttttt gaaagataac
     2341 agggaaaaga ttgagaaaat cctcacattt cggataccct actatgtagg ccccctcgcc
     2401 cggggaaatt ccagattcgc gtggatgact cgcaaatcag aagagactat cactccctgg
     2461 aacttcgagg aagtcgtgga taagggggcc tctgcccagt ccttcatcga aaggatgact
     2521 aactttgata aaaatctgcc taacgaaaag gtgcttccta aacactctct gctgtacgag
     2581 tacttcacag tttataacga gctcaccaag gtcaaatacg tcacagaagg gatgagaaag
     2641 ccagcattcc tgtctggaga gcagaagaaa gctatcgtgg acctcctctt caagacgaac
     2701 cggaaagtta ccgtgaaaca gctcaaagaa gattatttca aaaagattga atgtttcgac
     2761 tctgttgaaa tcagcggagt ggaggatcgc ttcaacgcat ccctgggaac gtatcacgat
     2821 ctcctgaaaa tcattaaaga caaggacttc ctggacaatg aggagaacga ggacattctt
     2881 gaggacattg tcctcaccct tacgttgttt gaagataggg agatgattga agaacgcttg
     2941 aaaacttacg ctcatctctt cgacgacaaa gtcatgaaac agctcaagag gcgccgatat
     3001 acaggatggg ggcggctgtc aagaaaactg atcaatggga tccgagacaa gcagagtgga
     3061 aagacaatcc tggattttct taagtccgat ggatttgcca accggaactt catgcagttg
     3121 atccatgatg actctctcac ctttaaggag gacatccaga aagcacaagt ttctggccag
     3181 ggggacagtc tccacgagca catcgctaat cttgcaggta gcccagctat caaaaaggga
     3241 atactgcaga ccgttaaggt cgtggatgaa ctcgtcaaag taatgggaag gcataagccc
     3301 gagaatatcg ttatcgagat ggcccgagag aaccaaacta cccagaaggg acagaagaac
     3361 agtagggaaa ggatgaagag gattgaagag ggtataaaag aactggggtc ccaaatcctt
     3421 aaggaacacc cagttgaaaa cacccagctt cagaatgaga agctctacct gtactacctg
     3481 cagaacggca gggacatgta cgtggatcag gaactggaca tcaatcggct ctccgactac
     3541 gacgtggatc atatcgtgcc ccagtctttt ctcaaagatg attctattga taataaagtg
     3601 ttgacaagat ccgataaaaa tagagggaag agtgataacg tcccctcaga agaagttgtc
     3661 aagaaaatga aaaattattg gcggcagctg ctgaacgcca aactgatcac acaacggaag
     3721 ttcgataatc tgactaaggc tgaacgaggt ggcctgtctg agttggataa agccggcttc
     3781 atcaaaaggc agcttgttga gacacgccag atcaccaagc acgtggccca aattctcgat
     3841 tcacgcatga acaccaagta cgatgaaaat gacaaactga ttcgagaggt gaaagttatt
     3901 actctgaagt ctaagctggt ttcagatttc agaaaggact ttcagtttta taaggtgaga
     3961 gagatcaaca attaccacca tgcgcatgat gcctacctga atgcagtggt aggcactgca
     4021 cttatcaaaa aatatcccaa gcttgaatct gaatttgttt acggagacta taaagtgtac
     4081 gatgttagga aaatgatcgc aaagtctgag caggaaatag gcaaggccac cgctaagtac
     4141 ttcttttaca gcaatattat gaattttttc aagaccgaga ttacactggc caatggagag
     4201 attcggaagc gaccacttat cgaaacaaac ggagaaacag gagaaatcgt gtgggacaag
     4261 ggtagggatt tcgcgacagt ccggaaggtc ctgtccatgc cgcaggtgaa catcgttaaa
     4321 aagaccgaag tacagaccgg aggcttctcc aaggaaagta tcctcccgaa aaggaacagc
     4381 gacaagctga tcgcacgcaa aaaagattgg gaccccaaga aatacggcgg attcgattct
     4441 cctacagtcg cttacagtgt actggttgtg gccaaagtgg agaaagggaa gtctaaaaaa
     4501 ctcaaaagcg tcaaggaact gctgggcatc acaatcatgg agcgatcaag cttcgaaaaa
     4561 aaccccatcg actttctcga ggcgaaagga tataaagagg tcaaaaaaga cctcatcatt
     4621 aagcttccca agtactctct ctttgagctt gaaaacggcc ggaaacgaat gctcgctagt
     4681 gcgggcgagc tgcagaaagg taacgagctg gcactgccct ctaaatacgt taatttcttg
     4741 tatctggcca gccactatga aaagctcaaa ggatctcccg aagataatga gcagaagcag
     4801 ctgttcgtgg aacaacacaa acactacctt gatgagatca tcgagcaaat aagcgaattc
     4861 tccaaaagag tgatcctcgc cgacgctaac ctcgataagg tgctttctgc ttacaataag
     4921 cacagggata agcccatcag ggagcaggca gaaaacatta tccacttgtt tactctgacc
     4981 aacttgggcg cgcctgcagc cttcaagtac ttcgacacca ccatagacag aaagcggtac
     5041 acctctacaa aggaggtcct ggacgccaca ctgattcatc agtcaattac ggggctctat
     5101 gaaacaagaa tcgacctctc tcagctcggt ggagacagca gggctgaccc caagaagaag
     5161 aggaaggtgt gagcttggaa tggatcttcg atcccgatcg ttcaaacatt tggcaataaa
     5221 gtttcttaag attgaatcct gttgccggtc ttgcgacgat tatcatataa tttctgttga
     5281 attacgttaa gcatgtaata attaacatgt aatgcatgac gttatttatg agatgggttt
     5341 ttatgattag agtcccgcaa ttatacattt aatacgcgat agaaaacaaa atatagcgcg
     5401 caaactagga taaattatcg cgcdcggtgt catctatgtt actagatcgg gaattgccaa
     5461 gctaattctt gaagacgaaa gggcctcgtg atacgcctat ttttataggt taatgtcatg
     5521 ataataatgg tttcttagac gtcaggtggc acttttcggg gaaatgtgcg cggaacccct
     5581 atttgtttat ttttctaaat acattcaaat atgtatccgc tcatgagaca ataaccctga
     5641 taaatgcttc aataatggga ccgactcgcg cttgagacga agcttgacgt aaacctaaga
     5701 gaaaagagcg tttattagaa taacggatat ttaaaagggc gtgaaaaggt ttatccgttc
     5761 gtccatttgt atgtgcatgc caaccacagg gttcccctcg ggatcaaagt actttgatcc
     5821 aacccctccg ctgctatagt gcagtcggct tctgacgttc agtgcagccg tcatctgaaa
     5881 acgacatgtc gcacaagtcc taagttacgc gacaggctgc cgccctgccc ttttcctggc
     5941 gttttcttgt cgcgtgtttt agtcgcataa agtagaatac ttgcgactag aaccggagac
     6001 attacgccat gaacaagagc gccgccgctg gcctgctggg ctatgcccgc gtcagcaccg
     6061 acgaccagga cttgaccaac caacgggccg aactgcacgc ggccggctgc accaagctgt
     6121 tttccgagaa gatcaccggc accaggcgcg accgcccgga gctggccagg atgcttgacc
     6181 acctacgccc tggcgacgtt gtgacagtga ccaggctaga ccgcctggcc cgcagcaccc
     6241 gcgacctact ggacattgcc gagcgcatcc aggaggccgg cgcgggcctg cgtagcctgg
     6301 cagagccgtg ggccgacacc accacgccgg ccggccgcat ggtgttgacc gtgttcgccg
     6361 gcattgccga gttcgagcgt tccctaatca tcgaccgcac ccggagcggg cgcgaggccg
     6421 ccaaggcccg aggcgtgaag tttggccccc gccctaccct caccccggca cagatcgcgc
     6481 acgcccgcga gctgatcgac caggaaggcc gcaccgtgaa agaggcggct gcactgcttg
     6541 gcgtgcaacg ctcgaccctg taccgcgcac ttgagcgcag cgaggaagtg acgcccaccg
     6601 aggccaggcg gcgcggtgcc ttccgtgagg acgcattgac cgaggccgac gccctggcgg
     6661 ccgccgagaa tgaacgccaa gaggaacaag catgaaaccg caccaggacg gccaggacga
     6721 accgtttttc attaccgaag agatcgaggc ggagatgatc gcggccgggt acgtgttcga
     6781 gccgcccgcg cacctctcaa ccgtgcggct gcatgaaatc ctggccggtt tgtctgatgc
     6841 caagctggcg gcctggccgg ccagcttggc cgctgaagaa accgagcgcc gccgtctaaa
     6901 aaggtgatgt gtatttgagt aaaacagctt gcgtcatgcg gtcgctgcgt atatgatccg
     6961 atgagtaaat aaacaaatac gcaaggggaa cgcatgaagg ttatcgctgt acttaaccag
     7021 aaaggcgggt caggcaagac gaccatcgga acccatctag cccgcgccct gcaactcgcc
     7081 ggggccgatg ttctgttagt cgattccgat ccccagggca gtgcccgcga ttgggcggcc
     7141 gtgcgggaag atcaaccgct aaccgttgtc ggcatcgacc gcccgacgat tgaccgcgac
     7201 gtgaaggcca tcggccggcg cgacttcgta gtgatcgacg gagcgcccca ggcggcggac
     7261 ttggctgtgt ccgcgatcaa ggcagccgac ttcgtgctga ttccggtgca gccaagccct
     7321 tacgacatat gggccaccgc cgacctggtg gagctggtta agcagcgcat tgaggtcacg
     7381 gatggaaggc tacaagcggc ctttgtcgtg tcgcgggcga tcaaaggcac gcgcatcggc
     7441 ggtgaggttg ccgaggcgct ggccgggtac gagctgccca ttcttgagtc ccgtatcacg
     7501 cagcgcgtga gctacccagg cactgccgcc gccggcacaa ccgttcttga atcagaaccc
     7561 gagggcgacg ctgcccgcga ggtccaggcg ctggccgctg aaattaaatc aaaactcatt
     7621 tgagttaatg aggtaaagag aaaatgagca aaagcacaaa cacgctaagt gccggccgtc
     7681 cgagcgcacg cagcagcaag gctgcaacgt tggccagcct ggcagacacg ccagccatga
     7741 agcgggtcaa ctttcagttg ccggcggagg atcacaccaa gctgaagatg tacgcggtac
     7801 gccaaggcaa gaccattacc gagctgctat ctgaatagat cgcgcagcta ccagagtaaa
     7861 tgagcaaatg aataaatgag tagatgaatt ttagcggcta aaggaggcgg catggaaaat
     7921 caagaacaac caggcaccga cgccgtggaa tgccccatgt gtggaggaac gggcggttgg
     7981 ccaggcgtaa gcggctgggt tgtctgccgg ccctgcaatg gcactggaac ccccaagccc
     8041 gaggaatcgg cgtgacggtc gcaaaccatc cggcccggta caaatcggcg cggcgctggg
     8101 tgatgacctg gtggagaagt tgaaggccgc gcaggccgcc cagcggcaac gcatcgaggc
     8161 agaagcacgc cccggtgaat cgtggcaagc ggccgctgat cgaatccgca aagaatcccg
     8221 gcaaccgccg gcagccggtg cgccgtcgat taggaagccg cccaagggcg acgagcaacc
     8281 agattttttc gttccgatgc tctatgacgt gggcacccgc gatagtcgca gcatcatgga
     8341 cgtggccgtt ttccgtctgt cgaagcgtga ccgacgagct ggcgaggtga tccgctacga
     8401 gcttccagac gggcacgtag aggtttccgc agggccggcc ggcatggcca gtgtgtggga
     8461 ttacgacctg gtactgatgg cggtttccca tctaaccgaa tccatgaacc gataccggga
     8521 agggaaggga gacaagcccg gccgcgtgtt ccgtccacac gttgcggacg tactcaagtt
     8581 ctgccggcga gccgatggcg gaaagcagaa agacgacctg gtagaaacct gcattcggtt
     8641 aaacaccacg cacgttgcca tgcagcgtac gaagaaggcc aagaacggcc gcctggtgac
     8701 ggtatccgag ggtgaagcct tgattagccg ctacaagatc gtaaagagcg aaaccgggcg
     8761 gccggagtac atcgagatcg agctagctga ttggatgtac cgcgagatca cagaaggcaa
     8821 gaacccggac gtgctgacgg ttcaccccga ttactttttg atcgatcccg gcatcggccg
     8881 ttttctctac cgcctggcac gccgcgccgc aggcaaggca gaagccagat ggttgttcaa
     8941 gacgatctac gaacgcagtg gcagcgccgg agagttcaag aagttctgtt tcaccgtgcg
     9001 caagctgatc gggtcaaatg acctgccgga gtacgatttg aaggaggagg cggggcaggc
     9061 tggcccgatc ctagtcatgc gctaccgcaa cctgatcgag ggcgaagcat ccgccggttc
     9121 ctaatgtacg gagcagatgc tagggcaaat tgccctagca ggggaaaaag gtcgaaaagg
     9181 actctttcct gtggatagca cgtacattgg gaacccaaag ccgtacattg ggaaccggaa
     9241 cccgtacatt gggaacccaa agccgtacat tgggaaccgg tcacacatgt aagtgactga
     9301 tataaaagag aaaaaaggcg atttttccgc ctaaaactct ttaaaactta ttaaaactct
     9361 taaaacccgc ctggcctgtg cataactgtc tggccagcgc acagccgaag agctgcaaaa
     9421 agcgcctacc cttcggtcgc tgcgctccct acgccccgcc gcttcgcgtc ggcctatcgc
     9481 ggccgctggc cgctcaaaaa tggctggcct acggccaggc aatctaccag ggcgcggaca
     9541 agccgcgccg tcgccactcg accgccggcg cccacatcaa ggcaccctgc ctcgcgcgtt
     9601 tcggtgatga cggtgaaaac ctctgacaca tgcagctccc ggtgacggtc acagcttgtc
     9661 tgtaagcgga tgccgggagc agacaagccc gtcagggcgc gtcagcgggt gttggcgggt
     9721 gtcggggcgc agccatgacc cagtcacgta gcgatagcgg agtgtatact ggcttaacta
     9781 tgcggcatca gagcagattg tactgagagt gcaccatatg cggtgtgaaa taccgcacag
     9841 atgcgtaagg agaaaatacc gcatcaggcg ctcttccgct tcctcgctca ctgactcgct
     9901 gcgctcggtc gttcggctgc ggcgagcggt atcagctcac tcaaaggcgg taatacggtt
     9961 atccacagaa tcaggggata acgcaggaaa gaacatgtga gcaaaaggcc agcaaaaggc
    10021 caggaaccgt aaaaaggccg cgttgctggc gtttttccat aggctccgcc cccctgacga
    10081 gcatcacaaa aatcgacgct caagtcagag gtggcgaaac ccgacaggac tataaagata
    10141 ccaggcgttt ccccctggaa gctccctcgt gcgctctcct gttccgaccc tgccgcttac
    10201 cggatacctg tccgcctttc tcccttcggg aagcgtggcg ctttctcata gctcacgctg
    10261 taggtatctc agttcggtgt aggtcgttcg ctccaagctg ggctgtgtgc acgaaccccc
    10321 cgttcagccc gaccgctgcg ccttatccgg taactatcgt cttgagtcca acccggtaag
    10381 acacgactta tcgccactgg cagcagccac tggtaacagg attagcagag cgaggtatgt
    10441 aggcggtgct acagagttct tgaagtggtg gcctaactac ggctacacta gaaggacagt
    10501 atttggtatc tgcgctctgc tgaagccagt taccttcgga aaaagagttg gtagctcttg
    10561 atccggcaaa caaaccaccg ctggtagcgg tggttttttt gtttgcaagc agcagattac
    10621 gcgcagaaaa aaaggatctc aagaagatcc tttgatcttt tctacggggt ctgacgctca
    10681 gtggaacgaa aactcacgtt aagggatttt ggtcatgcat tctaggtgat tagaaaaact
    10741 catcgagcat caaatgaaac tgcaatttat tcatatcagg attatcaata ccatattttt
    10801 gaaaaagccg tttctgtaat gaaggagaaa actcaccgag gcagttccat aggatggcaa
    10861 gatcctggta tcggtctgcg attccgactc gtccaacatc aatacaacct attaatttcc
    10921 cctcgtcaaa aataaggtta tcaagtgaga aatcaccatg agtgacgact gaatccggtg
    10981 agaatggcaa aagtttatgc atttctttcc agacttgttc aacaggccag ccattacgct
    11041 cgtcatcaaa atcactcgca tcaaccaaac cgttattcat tcgtgattgc gcctgagcga
    11101 gtcgaaatac gcgatcgctg ttaaaaggac aattacaaac aggaatcgaa tgcaaccggc
    11161 gcaggaacac tgccagcgca tcaacaatat tttcacctga atcaggatat tcttctaata
    11221 cctggaatgc tgttttccct gggatcgcag tggtgagtaa ccatgcatca tcaggagtac
    11281 ggataaaatg cttgatggtc ggaagaggca taaattccgt cagccagttt agtctgacca
    11341 tctcatctgt aacaacattg gcaacgctac ctttgccatg tttcagaaac aactctggcg
    11401 catcgggctt cccatacaat cggtagattg tcgcacctga ttgcccgaca ttatcgcgag
    11461 cccatttata cccatataaa tcagcatcca tgttggaatt taatcgcggc cttgagcaag
    11521 acgtttcccg ttgaatatgg ctcataacag aacttattat ttccttcctc ttttctacag
    11581 tatttaaaga taccccaaga agctaattat aacaagacga actccaattc actgttcctt
    11641 gcattctaaa accttaaata ccagaaaaca gctttttcaa agttgttttc aaagttggcg
    11701 tataacatag tatcgacgga gccgattttg aaaccgcggt gatcacaggc agcaacgctc
    11761 tgtcatcgtt acaatcaaca tgctaccctc cgcgagatca tccgtgtttc aaacccggca
    11821 gcttagttgc cgttcttccg aatagcatcg gtaacatgag caaagtctgc cgccttacaa
    11881 cggctctccc gctgacgccg tcccggactg atgggctgcc tgtatcgagt ggtgattttg
    11941 tgccgagctg ccggtcgggg agctgttggc tggctggtgg caggatatat tgtggtgtaa
    12001 caagcttcgt ctcagtca
//
