>Addgene plasmid #68222 | pEGB2alpha2 35s:hCas9:tNos (GB0639) | addgene partial sequence | sequence record 128303 | Kan-R 5'-ATCGCGAGCCCATTTATACC-3'
CGCGGCCTTGAGCAAGACGTTTCCCGTTGAATATGGCTCATAACAGAACTTATTATTTCCTTCCTCTTTT
CTACAGTATTTAAAGATACCCCAAGAAGCTAATTATAACAAGACGAACTCCAATTCACTGTTCCTTGCAT
TCTAAAACCTTAAATACCAGAAAACAGCTTTTTCAAAGTTGTTTTCAAAGTTGGCGTATAACATAGTATC
GACGGAGCCGATTTTGAAACCGCGGTGATCACAGGCAGCAACGCTCTGTCATCGTTACAATCAACATGCT
ACCCTCCGCGAGATCATCCGTGTTTCAAACCCGGCAGCTTAGTTGCCGTTCTTCCGAATAGCATCGGTAA
CATGAGCAAAGTCTGCCGCCTTACAACGGCTCTCCCGCTGACGCCGTCCCGGACTGATGGGCTGCCTGTA
TCGAGTGGTGATTTTGTGCCGAGCTGCCGGTCGGGGAGCTGTTGGCTGGCTGGTGGCAGGATATATTGTG
GTGTAACAAGCTTCGTCTCAGTCAGGAGACTAGAGCCAAGCTGATCTCCTTTGCCCCGGAGATCACCATG
GACGACTTTCTCTATCTCTACGATCTAGGAAGAAAGTTCGACGGAGAAGGTGACGATACCATGTTCACCA
CCGATAATGAGAAGATTA
