>Addgene plasmid #68222 | pEGB2alpha2 35s:hCas9:tNos (GB0639) | addgene partial sequence | sequence record 130342 | NOSterm-R 5'-attgccaaatgtttgaacga-3'
CCTTCCTCTTCTTCTTGGGGTCAGCCCTGCTGTCTCCACCGAGCTGAGAGAGGTCGATTCTTGTTTCATA
GAGCCCCGTAATTGACTGATGAATCAGTGTGGCGTCCAGGACCTCCTTTGTAGAGGTGTACCGCTTTCTG
TCTATGGTGGTGTCGAAGTACTTGAAGGCTGCAGGCGCGCCCAAGTTGGTCAGAGTAAACAAGTGGATAA
TGTTTTCTGCCTGCTCCCTGATGGGCTTATCCCTGTGCTTATTGTAAGCAGAAAGCACCTTATCGAGGTT
AGCGTCGGCGAGGATCACTCTTTTGGAGAATTCGCTTATTTGCTCGATGATCTCATCAAGGTAGTGTTTG
TGTTGTTCCACGAACAGCTGCTTCTGCTCATTATCTTCGGGAGATCCTTTGAGCTTTTCATAGTGGCTGG
CCAGATACAAGAAATTAACGTATTTAGAGGGCAGTGCCAGCTCGTTACCTTTCTGCAGCTCGCCCGCACT
AGCGAGCATTCGTTTCCGGCCGTTTTCAAGCTCAAAGAGAGAGTACTTGGGAAGCTTAATGATGAGGTCT
TTTTTGACCTCTTTATATCCTTTCGCCTCGAGAAAGTCGATGGGGTTTTTTTCGAAGCTTGATCGC
