>Addgene plasmid #68222 | pEGB2alpha2 35s:hCas9:tNos (GB0639) | addgene partial sequence | sequence record 130343 | NOSterm-F 5'-agcgcgcaaactaggataaa-3'
TGAAGACGAAAGGGCCTCGATGTGACGCCTAGTTTTTATAGGATTGATGTCNTGATAGGAATGGTTTCTT
AGACGTCAGAGTTGGNACTTTTCGGGGANATGTGCGCGGAANCCCTATTTGTGTATTTNTCTAAATACAT
TCAAATATGTATCCGCTCATGNGANAATAACCCTGATAAATGCTTCAATGAATGGGACCGACTCGCGCNT
GAGACGAAGCTTGACGTAANCCTAAGAGAGAAGAGCGTTTATTATAATAATCGGATATTTAAAAGGNNGT
GANNAGGTTTATCCGTTCGTCCATTTGNATGTGCATGCCAACNACAGGGTTCCCCTCGGGATCAANGTGN
TTTGATCCAGCCCCTCCGCTGCTATGGTGNAGNCGGCTTCTGACGTTCGGTGCAGCCGTCATCTGAAAAC
GACATGNCNCACAAGGTCCTAAGTTACGCGACAGGCTGCCGCCCTGCCCTTTTCCTGGCGNTTTCTTGTC
GCGTGTTTTAGTCNCATAAAGTAGANTACTTGCGACTGGAACCGGAGACATTACGCCATGAACAAGAGCG
CCGCCNCTGGCCTGCTGGGCTATGCCCGCGTCANCACCGACGANCAGGA
